Addgene plasmid #106100: pFRT_TO_eGFP_CELF1
Purpose: Inducible gene expression of EGFP - CELF1
Depositing lab: Thomas Tuschl. Depositing organization: Rockefeller University. Publication: The TIA1 RNA-Binding Protein Family Regulates EIF2AK2-Mediated Stress Response and Cell Cycle Progression. Meyer C, Garzia A, Mazzola M, Gerstberger S, Molina H, Tuschl T. Mol Cell. 2018 Feb 15;69(4):622-635.e6. doi: 10.1016/j.molcel.2018.01.011. PubMed 29429924.
Backbone
  Vector backbone: pFRT_TO_eGFP_dest
  Vector type: Mammalian Expression
Growth in bacteria
  Bacterial resistance: Ampicillin, 100 μg/mL
  Growth temperature: 37°C
  Growth strain: DH5alpha
  Copy number: Unknown
Gene/Insert
  Gene/Insert name: CELF1
  Species: H. sapiens (human)
  GenBank ID: NP_001020767.1
  Entrez Gene: CELF1 (a.k.a. BRUNOL2, CUG-BP, CUGBP, CUGBP1, EDEN-BP, NAB50, NAPOR, hNab50)
  Tag / fusion protein: EGFP (N terminal on backbone)
  Cloning method: Gateway Cloning
Terms and licenses: Academic/Nonprofit Terms; Industry Terms: Not Available to Industry
How to cite: pFRT_TO_eGFP_CELF1 was a gift from Thomas Tuschl (Addgene plasmid # 106100 ; http://n2t.net/addgene:106100 ; RRID:Addgene_106100)
