[The description below was written by a language model from this plasmid's Addgene catalogue record and pLannotate feature annotations shown in this document.]
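Description:
pFRT_TO_eGFP_CELF1 is a 7.4 kb mammalian expression plasmid for tetracycline-inducible production of human CELF1 fused at its N-terminus to EGFP. It was made by Gateway recombination of the CELF1 coding sequence into the destination vector pFRT_TO_eGFP_dest, which leaves attB1 and attB2 sites flanking the insert. In bacteria it is maintained through a high-copy ColE1/pUC-type origin and selected with ampicillin via the β-lactamase gene. Small fragments of f1 ori, the lac promoter/operator region, lacI and bom are backbone remnants.

Expression is driven by the CMV immediate-early enhancer and promoter, followed directly by two short tet operator matches (annotated as PLtetO-1 and TRE3GV fragments). This is the arrangement of a CMV/TetO2 promoter, which is repressed in cells expressing the Tet repressor and derepressed when tetracycline or doxycycline is added. The EGFP reading frame continues through attB1 into CELF1, an RNA-binding protein involved in alternative splicing, mRNA translation and stability. A V5 tag lies downstream of attB2, but the record does not indicate that it is translated as part of the fusion. Transcripts terminate at the bGH polyadenylation signal.

Downstream sits an FRT site immediately followed by a hygromycin resistance gene and an SV40 poly(A) signal, with no complete promoter annotated upstream of it. This layout is typical of Flp-mediated integration systems: recombination into a genomic FRT landing site places the hygromycin gene behind a resident promoter, allowing selection of isogenic single-copy stable lines. The construct therefore suits generation of stable, inducible EGFP-CELF1 cell lines for localisation, pull-down or functional studies of this RNA-binding protein.
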