Features (pLannotate 1.2.2; 25 found; start..end, strand, type, name):
      1..380     +  enhancer       CMV enhancer: human cytomegalovirus immediate early enhancer
    381..584     +  promoter       CMV promoter: human cytomegalovirus (CMV) immediate early promoter
    586..605     +  promoter       PLtetO-1 promoter (fragment): modified phage lambda PL promoter with tet operator sites (Lutz and Bujard, 1997)
    607..626     +  promoter       PLtetO-1 promoter (fragment): modified phage lambda PL promoter with tet operator sites (Lutz and Bujard, 1997)
    634..667     +  promoter       TRE3GV promoter (fragment): 3rd-generation Tet-responsive promoter that can be activated by binding of Tet-On® 3G, optimized for retroviral and lentiviral vectors
    756..1472    +  CDS            EGFP: EGFP is a basic (constitutively fluorescent) green fluorescent protein published in 1996, derived from Aequorea victoria. It is reported to be a rapidly-maturing weak dimer with moderate acid sensitivity.
   1479..1503    +  protein_bind   attB1: mutant version of attB; recombination site for the Gateway® BP reaction BP Clonase™
   1506..2963    +  CDS            CELF1: CELF1_HUMAN - Also known as BRUNOL2, CUGBP, CUGBP1, NAB50. Experimental evidence at protein level: Swiss-Prot protein existence level 1. RNA-binding protein implicated in the regulation of several post-transcriptional events. Involved in pre-mRNA alternative splicing, mRNA translation and stability. Mediates exon inclusion and/or exclusion in pre-mRNA that are subject to tissue-specific and developmentally regulated alternative splicing. Specifically activates exon 5 inclusion of cardiac isoforms of TNNT2 during heart remodeling at the juvenile to adult transition. Acts as both an activator an
   2967..2991    -  protein_bind   attB2: mutant version of attB; recombination site for the Gateway® BP reaction BP Clonase™
   3044..3085    +  CDS            V5 tag: epitope tag from simian virus 5
   3129..3353    +  polyA_signal   bGH poly(A) signal: bovine growth hormone polyadenylation signal
   3357..3378    +  promoter       SV40 promoter (fragment): SV40 enhancer and early promoter
   3399..3632    +  rep_origin     f1 ori (fragment) (sequence partly withheld): f1 bacteriophage origin of replication; arrow indicates direction of (+) strand synthesis
   3637..3684    +  protein_bind   FRT: FLP-mediated recombination occurs in the 8-bp core sequence TCTAGAAA (Turan and Bode, 2011). FLP recombinase from the Saccharomyces cerevisiae 2μ plasmid
   3692..4714    +  CDS            HygR: aminoglycoside phosphotransferase from E. coli; aph(4)-Ia; confers resistance to hygromycin
   4724..4849    +  CDS            ble (fragment): BLE_KLEPN - Experimental evidence at protein level: Swiss-Prot protein existence level 1. Binding protein with a strong affinity to the bleomycin family of antibiotics. Binds to CL990; an antimitotic-antibiotic compound. From Klebsiella pneumoniae.
   4844..4965    +  polyA_signal   SV40 poly(A) signal: SV40 polyadenylation signal
   5038..5054    -  protein_bind   lac operator: The lac repressor binds to the lac operator to inhibit transcription in E. coli. This inhibition can be relieved by adding lactose or isopropyl-β-D-thiogalactopyranoside (IPTG). lac repressor encoded by lacI
   5062..5092    -  promoter       lac promoter: promoter for the E. coli lac operon
   5107..5128    -  protein_bind   CAP binding site: CAP binding activates transcription in the presence of cAMP. E. coli catabolite activator protein
   5141..5233    -  CDS            lacI (fragment): lac repressor; lacI; The lac repressor binds to the lac operator to inhibit transcription in E. coli. This inhibition can be relieved by adding lactose or isopropyl-β-D-thiogalactopyranoside (IPTG).
   5416..6004    -  rep_origin     ori: high-copy-number ColE1/pMB1/pBR322/pUC origin of replication
   6175..7035    -  CDS            AmpR: β-lactamase; bla; confers resistance to ampicillin, carbenicillin, and related antibiotics
   7036..7140    -  promoter       AmpR promoter: bla
   7199..7251    -  misc_feature   bom (fragment): basis of mobility region from pBR322
>Addgene plasmid #106100 | pFRT_TO_eGFP_CELF1 | addgene full sequence | sequence record 203571 | Addgene NGS Result
GACATTGATTATTGACTAGTTATTAATAGTAATCAATTACGGGGTCATTAGTTCATAGCCCATATATGGA
GTTCCGCGTTACATAACTTACGGTAAATGGCCCGCCTGGCTGACCGCCCAACGACCCCCGCCCATTGACG
TCAATAATGACGTATGTTCCCATAGTAACGCCAATAGGGACTTTCCATTGACGTCAATGGGTGGAGTATT
TACGGTAAACTGCCCACTTGGCAGTACATCAAGTGTATCATATGCCAAGTACGCCCCCTATTGACGTCAA
TGACGGTAAATGGCCCGCCTGGCATTATGCCCAGTACATGACCTTATGGGACTTTCCTACTTGGCAGTAC
ATCTACGTATTAGTCATCGCTATTACCATGGTGATGCGGTTTTGGCAGTACATCAATGGGCGTGGATAGC
GGTTTGACTCACGGGGATTTCCAAGTCTCCACCCCATTGACGTCAATGGGAGTTTGTTTTGGCACCAAAA
TCAACGGGACTTTCCAAAATGTCGTAACAACTCCGCCCCATTGACGCAAATGGGCGGTAGGCGTGTACGG
TGGGAGGTCTATATAAGCAGAGCTCTCCCTATCAGTGATAGAGATCTCCCTATCAGTGATAGAGATCGTC
GACGAGCTCGTTTAGTGAACCGTCAGATCGCCTGGAGACGCCATCCACGCTGTTTTGACCTCCATAGAAG
ACACCGGGACCGATCCAGCCTCCGGACTCTAGCGTTTAAACTTAAGCTTGGTACCATGGTGAGCAAGGGC
GAGGAGCTGTTCACCGGGGTGGTGCCCATCCTGGTCGAGCTGGACGGCGACGTAAACGGCCACAAGTTCA
GCGTGTCCGGCGAGGGCGAGGGCGATGCCACCTACGGCAAGCTGACCCTGAAGTTCATCTGCACCACCGG
CAAGCTGCCCGTGCCCTGGCCCACCCTCGTGACCACCCTGACCTACGGCGTGCAGTGCTTCAGCCGCTAC
CCCGACCACATGAAGCAGCACGACTTCTTCAAGTCCGCCATGCCCGAAGGCTACGTCCAGGAGCGCACCA
TCTTCTTCAAGGACGACGGCAACTACAAGACCCGCGCCGAGGTGAAGTTCGAGGGCGACACCCTGGTGAA
CCGCATCGAGCTGAAGGGCATCGACTTCAAGGAGGACGGCAACATCCTGGGGCACAAGCTGGAGTACAAC
TACAACAGCCACAACGTCTATATCATGGCCGACAAGCAGAAGAACGGCATCAAGGTGAACTTCAAGATCC
GCCACAACATCGAGGACGGCAGCGTGCAGCTCGCCGACCACTACCAGCAGAACACCCCCATCGGCGACGG
CCCCGTGCTGCTGCCCGACAACCACTACCTGAGCACCCAGTCCGCCCTGAGCAAAGACCCCAACGAGAAG
CGCGATCACATGGTCCTGCTGGAGTTCGTGACCGCCGCCGGGATCACTCTCGGCATGGACGAGCTGTACA
AGAAGCTTACAAGTTTGTACAAAAAAGCAGGCTTCATGAACGGCACCCTGGACCACCCAGACCAACCAGA
TCTTGATGCTATCAAGATGTTTGTGGGCCAGGTTCCAAGGACCTGGTCTGAAAAGGACTTGCGGGAACTC
TTCGAACAGTATGGTGCTGTGTATGAAATCAACGTCCTAAGGGATAGGAGCCAAAACCCGCCTCAGAGCA
AAGGGTGCTGTTTTGTTACATTTTACACCCGTAAAGCTGCATTAGAAGCTCAGAATGCTCTTCACAACAT
GAAAGTCCTCCCAGGGATGCATCACCCTATACAGATGAAACCTGCTGACAGTGAGAAGAACAATGCAGTG
GAAGACAGGAAGCTGTTTATTGGTATGATTTCCAAGAAGTGCACTGAAAATGACATCCGAGTCATGTTCT
CTTCGTTTGGACAGATTGAAGAATGCCGGATATTGCGGGGACCTGATGGCCTGAGCCGAGGTTGTGCATT
TGTGACTTTTACAACAAGAGCCATGGCACAGACGGCTATCAAGGCAATGCACCAAGCACAGACCATGGAG
GGTTGCTCATCACCCATGGTGGTAAAATTTGCTGATACACAGAAGGACAAAGAACAGAAGAGAATGGCCC
AGCAGCTCCAGCAGCAGATGCAGCAAATCAGCGCAGCATCTGTGTGGGGAAACCTTGCTGGTCTAAATAC
TCTTGGACCCCAGTATTTAGCACTTTATTTGCAGCTCCTTCAGCAGACTGCCTCCTCTGGGAACCTCAAC
ACCCTGAGCAGCCTCCACCCAATGGGAGGGTTGAATGCAATGCAGTTACAGAATTTGGCTGCACTAGCTG
CTGCAGCTAGTGCAGCTCAGAACACACCAAGTGGTACCAATGCTCTCACTACATCCAGCAGTCCCCTCAG
CGTGCTCACTAGTTCAGGGTCCTCACCTAGCTCTAGCAGCAGTAATTCTGTCAACCCCATAGCCTCACTT
GGAGCCCTGCAGACATTAGCTGGAGCAACGGCTGGCCTCAATGTTGGCTCTTTGGCAGGAATGGCTGCTT
TAAATGGTGGCCTGGGCAGCAGTGGCCTTTCCAATGGCACCGGGAGCACCATGGAGGCCCTCACTCAGGC
CTACTCGGGTATCCAGCAATATGCTGCTGCTGCGCTCCCCACTCTGTACAACCAGAATCTTCTGACACAG
CAGAGTATTGGTGCTGCTGGAAGCCAGAAGGAAGGTCCAGAGGGAGCCAACCTGTTCATCTACCACCTGC
CCCAGGAGTTTGGTGATCAGGACCTGCTGCAGATGTTTATGCCCTTTGGGAATGTCGTGTCTGCCAAGGT
TTTCATAGACAAGCAGACAAACCTGAGCAAGTGTTTTGGTTTTGTAAGTTACGACAATCCTGTTTCGGCC
CAAGCTGCCATCCAGTCCATGAACGGCTTTCAGATTGGCATGAAGCGGCTTAAAGTGCAGCTCAAACGTT
CGAAGAATGACAGCAAGCCCTACTGAACCCAGCTTTCTTGTACAAAGTGGTTGATATCCAGCACAGTGGC
GGCCGCTCAAGTCTAGAGGGCCCGCGGTTCGAAGGTAAGCCTATCCCTAACCCTCTCCTCGGTCTCGATT
CTACGCTCGAGTCTAGAGGGCCCGTTTAAACCCGCTGATCAGCCTCGACTGTGCCTTCTAGTTGCCAGCC
ATCTGTTGTTTGCCCCTCCCCCGTGCCTTCCTTGACCCTGGAAGGTGCCACTCCCACTGTCCTTTCCTAA
TAAAATGAGGAAATTGCATCGCATTGTCTGAGTAGGTGTCATTCTATTCTGGGGGGTGGGGTGGGGCAGG
ACAGCAAGGGGGAGGATTGGGAAGACAATAGCAGGCATGCTGGGGATGCGGTGGGCTCTATGGCTTCTGA
GGCGGAAAGAACCAGCTGGGGCTCTAGGGGGTATCCCC
[124 nt withheld, positions 3399-3522]
C
[91 nt withheld, positions 3524-3614]
AGGGTGATGGTTCACGTACCTAGAAGTTCCTATTCCGAAGTTCCTATTCTCTAGAAAGTATAGGAACTTC
CTTGGCCAAAAAGCCTGAACTCACCGCGACGTCTGTCGAGAAGTTTCTGATCGAAAAGTTCGACAGCGTC
TCCGACCTGATGCAGCTCTCGGAGGGCGAAGAATCTCGTGCTTTCAGCTTCGATGTAGGAGGGCGTGGAT
ATGTCCTGCGGGTAAATAGCTGCGCCGATGGTTTCTACAAAGATCGTTATGTTTATCGGCACTTTGCATC
GGCCGCGCTCCCGATTCCGGAAGTGCTTGACATTGGGGAATTCAGCGAGAGCCTGACCTATTGCATCTCC
CGCCGTGCACAGGGTGTCACGTTGCAAGACCTGCCTGAAACCGAACTGCCCGCTGTTCTGCAGCCGGTCG
CGGAGGCCATGGATGCGATCGCTGCGGCCGATCTTAGCCAGACGAGCGGGTTCGGCCCATTCGGACCGCA
AGGAATCGGTCAATACACTACATGGCGTGATTTCATATGCGCGATTGCTGATCCCCATGTGTATCACTGG
CAAACTGTGATGGACGACACCGTCAGTGCGTCCGTCGCGCAGGCTCTCGATGAGCTGATGCTTTGGGCCG
AGGACTGCCCCGAAGTCCGGCACCTCGTGCACGCGGATTTCGGCTCCAACAATGTCCTGACGGACAATGG
CCGCATAACAGCGGTCATTGACTGGAGCGAGGCGATGTTCGGGGATTCCCAATACGAGGTCGCCAACATC
TTCTTCTGGAGGCCGTGGTTGGCTTGTATGGAGCAGCAGACGCGCTACTTCGAGCGGAGGCATCCGGAGC
TTGCAGGATCGCCGCGGCTCCGGGCGTATATGCTCCGCATTGGTCTTGACCAACTCTATCAGAGCTTGGT
TGACGGCAATTTCGATGATGCAGCTTGGGCGCAGGGTCGATGCGACGCAATCGTCCGATCCGGAGCCGGG
ACTGTCGGGCGTACACAAATCGCCCGCAGAAGCGCGGCCGTCTGGACCGATGGCTGTGTAGAAGTACTCG
CCGATAGTGGAAACCGACGCCCCAGCACTCGTCCGAGGGCAAAGGAATAGCACGTACTACGAGATTTCGA
TTCCACCGCCGCCTTCTATGAAAGGTTGGGCTTCGGAATCGTTTTCCGGGACGCCGGCTGGATGATCCTC
CAGCGCGGGGATCTCATGCTGGAGTTCTTCGCCCACCCCAACTTGTTTATTGCAGCTTATAATGGTTACA
AATAAAGCAATAGCATCACAAATTTCACAAATAAAGCATTTTTTTCACTGCATTCTAGTTGTGGTTTGTC
CAAACTCATCAATGTATCTTATCATGTCTGTATACCGTCGACCTCTAGCTAGAGCTTGGCGTAATCATGG
TCATAGCTGTTTCCTGTGTGAAATTGTTATCCGCTCACAATTCCACACAACATACGAGCCGGAAGCATAA
AGTGTAAAGCCTGGGGTGCCTAATGAGTGAGCTAACTCACATTAATTGCGTTGCGCTCACTGCCCGCTTT
CCAGTCGGGAAACCTGTCGTGCCAGCTGCATTAATGAATCGGCCAACGCGCGGGGAGAGGCGGTTTGCGT
ATTGGGCGCTCTTCCGCTTCCTCGCTCACTGACTCGCTGCGCTCGGTCGTTCGGCTGCGGCGAGCGGTAT
CAGCTCACTCAAAGGCGGTAATACGGTTATCCACAGAATCAGGGGATAACGCAGGAAAGAACATGTGAGC
AAAAGGCCAGCAAAAGGCCAGGAACCGTAAAAAGGCCGCGTTGCTGGCGTTTTTCCATAGGCTCCGCCCC
CCTGACGAGCATCACAAAAATCGACGCTCAAGTCAGAGGTGGCGAAACCCGACAGGACTATAAAGATACC
AGGCGTTTCCCCCTGGAAGCTCCCTCGTGCGCTCTCCTGTTCCGACCCTGCCGCTTACCGGATACCTGTC
CGCCTTTCTCCCTTCGGGAAGCGTGGCGCTTTCTCATAGCTCACGCTGTAGGTATCTCAGTTCGGTGTAG
GTCGTTCGCTCCAAGCTGGGCTGTGTGCACGAACCCCCCGTTCAGCCCGACCGCTGCGCCTTATCCGGTA
ACTATCGTCTTGAGTCCAACCCGGTAAGACACGACTTATCGCCACTGGCAGCAGCCACTGGTAACAGGAT
TAGCAGAGCGAGGTATGTAGGCGGTGCTACAGAGTTCTTGAAGTGGTGGCCTAACTACGGCTACACTAGA
AGAACAGTATTTGGTATCTGCGCTCTGCTGAAGCCAGTTACCTTCGGAAAAAGAGTTGGTAGCTCTTGAT
CCGGCAAACAAACCACCGCTGGTAGCGGTGGTTTTTTTGTTTGCAAGCAGCAGATTACGCGCAGAAAAAA
AGGATCTCAAGAAGATCCTTTGATCTTTTCTACGGGGTCTGACGCTCAGTGGAACGAAAACTCACGTTAA
GGGATTTTGGTCATGAGATTATCAAAAAGGATCTTCACCTAGATCCTTTTAAATTAAAAATGAAGTTTTA
AATCAATCTAAAGTATATATGAGTAAACTTGGTCTGACAGTTACCAATGCTTAATCAGTGAGGCACCTAT
CTCAGCGATCTGTCTATTTCGTTCATCCATAGTTGCCTGACTCCCCGTCGTGTAGATAACTACGATACGG
GAGGGCTTACCATCTGGCCCCAGTGCTGCAATGATACCGCGAGACCCACGCTCACCGGCTCCAGATTTAT
CAGCAATAAACCAGCCAGCCGGAAGGGCCGAGCGCAGAAGTGGTCCTGCAACTTTATCCGCCTCCATCCA
GTCTATTAATTGTTGCCGGGAAGCTAGAGTAAGTAGTTCGCCAGTTAATAGTTTGCGCAACGTTGTTGCC
ATTGCTACAGGCATCGTGGTGTCACGCTCGTCGTTTGGTATGGCTTCATTCAGCTCCGGTTCCCAACGAT
CAAGGCGAGTTACATGATCCCCCATGTTGTGCAAAAAAGCGGTTAGCTCCTTCGGTCCTCCGATCGTTGT
CAGAAGTAAGTTGGCCGCAGTGTTATCACTCATGGTTATGGCAGCACTGCATAATTCTCTTACTGTCATG
CCATCCGTAAGATGCTTTTCTGTGACTGGTGAGTACTCAACCAAGTCATTCTGAGAATAGTGTATGCGGC
GACCGAGTTGCTCTTGCCCGGCGTCAATACGGGATAATACCGCGCCACATAGCAGAACTTTAAAAGTGCT
CATCATTGGAAAACGTTCTTCGGGGCGAAAACTCTCAAGGATCTTACCGCTGTTGAGATCCAGTTCGATG
TAACCCACTCGTGCACCCAACTGATCTTCAGCATCTTTTACTTTCACCAGCGTTTCTGGGTGAGCAAAAA
CAGGAAGGCAAAATGCCGCAAAAAAGGGAATAAGGGCGACACGGAAATGTTGAATACTCATACTCTTCCT
TTTTCAATATTATTGAAGCATTTATCAGGGTTATTGTCTCATGAGCGGATACATATTTGAATGTATTTAG
AAAAATAAACAAATAGGGGTTCCGCGCACATTTCCCCGAAAAGTGCCACCTGACGTCGACGGATCGGGAG
ATCTCCCGATCCCCTATGGTGCACTCTCAGTACAATCTGCTCTGATGCCGCATAGTTAAGCCAGTATCTG
CTCCCTGCTTGTGTGTTGGAGGTCGCTGAGTAGTGCGCGAGCAAAATTTAAGCTACAACAAGGCAAGGCT
TGACCGACAATTGCATGAAGAATCTGCTTAGGGTTAGGCGTTTTGCGCTGCTTCGCGATGTACGGGCCAG
ATATACGCGTT
